>Addgene plasmid #167800 | MAC_N_STA5B | addgene full sequence | sequence record 337728 | Addgene NGS Result
GACATTGATTATTGACTAGTTATTAATAGTAATCAATTACGGGGTCATTAGTTCATAGCCCATATATGGA
GTTCCGCGTTACATAACTTACGGTAAATGGCCCGCCTGGCTGACCGCCCAACGACCCCCGCCCATTGACG
TCAATAATGACGTATGTTCCCATAGTAACGCCAATAGGGACTTTCCATTGACGTCAATGGGTGGAGTATT
TACGGTAAACTGCCCACTTGGCAGTACATCAAGTGTATCATATGCCAAGTACGCCCCCTATTGACGTCAA
TGACGGTAAATGGCCCGCCTGGCATTATGCCCAGTACATGACCTTATGGGACTTTCCTACTTGGCAGTAC
ATCTACGTATTAGTCATCGCTATTACCATGGTGATGCGGTTTTGGCAGTACATCAATGGGCGTGGATAGC
GGTTTGACTCACGGGGATTTCCAAGTCTCCACCCCATTGACGTCAATGGGAGTTTGTTTTGGCACCAAAA
TCAACGGGACTTTCCAAAATGTCGTAACAACTCCGCCCCATTGACGCAAATGGGCGGTAGGCGTGTACGG
TGGGAGGTCTATATAAGCAGAGCTCTCCCTATCAGTGATAGAGATCTCCCTATCAGTGATAGAGATCGTC
GACGAGCTCGTTTAGTGAACCGTCAGATCGCCTGGAGACGCCATCCACGCTGTTTTGACCTCCATAGAAG
ACACCGGGACCGATCCAGCCTCCGGACTCTAGCGTTTAAACTTAAGCTTGGTACCGAGCTCGGATCCACT
AGTCCAGTGTGGTGGAATTCTGCAGATATCCAGCACAGTGGCGGCCGCTCGAGACCATGAAGGACAACAC
CGTGCCCCTGAAGCTGATCGCCCTGCTGGCCAACGGCGAGTTCCACTCTGGCGAGCAGCTGGGCGAGACA
CTGGGCATGAGCAGAGCCGCCATCAACAAGCACATCCAGACCCTGCGGGACTGGGGCGTGGACGTGTTCA
CAGTGCCCGGCAAGGGCTACAGCCTGCCCGAGCCCATCCAGCTGCTGAACGCCAAGCAGATCCTGGGCCA
GCTGGATGGCGGATCTGTGGCCGTGCTGCCCGTGATCGACAGCACCAACCAGTATCTGCTCGACCGGATC
GGCGAGCTGAAGTCCGGCGACGCCTGTATCGCCGAGTACCAGCAGGCCGGCAGAGGCGGCAGGGGCAGAA
AGTGGTTCAGCCCCTTCGGCGCCAACCTGTACCTGAGCATGTTCTGGAGACTGGAACAGGGCCCAGCCGC
CGCTATTGGCCTGAGCCTGGTCATCGGCATCGTGATGGCCGAGGTGCTGCGGAAGCTGGGCGCCGACAAA
GTGCGCGTGAAGTGGCCCAACGACCTGTATCTGCAGGACCGGAAGCTGGCCGGCATCCTGGTGGAACTGA
CCGGCAAAACAGGCGACGCCGCCCAGATCGTGATCGGCGCTGGCATCAACATGGCCATGCGGCGGGTGGA
AGAGAGCGTGGTCAACCAGGGCTGGATCACCCTGCAGGAAGCCGGCATCAACCTGGACCGGAACACCCTG
GCCGCCATGCTGATCAGAGAGCTGAGAGCCGCCCTGGAACTGTTCGAGCAGGAAGGCCTGGCCCCCTACC
TGAGCAGATGGGAGAAGCTGGACAACTTCATCAACCGGCCCGTGAAACTGATCATCGGCGACAAAGAGAT
CTTCGGCATCAGCCGGGGCATCGACAAGCAGGGGGCCCTGCTCCTGGAACAGGACGGCATCATCAAGCCC
TGGATGGGCGGCGAGATCAGCCTGCGGAGCGCCGAGAAGTACCCATACGATGTTCCTGACTATGCCGGTA
CCGAGCTCGGATCCACCATGGCTAGCTGGAGCCACCCGCAGTTCGAGAAAGGTGGAGGTTCCGGAGGTGG
ATCGGGAGGTGGATCGTGGAGCCACCCGCAGTTCGAAAAAGCGGCCGATATCACAAGTTTGTACAAAAAA
GCAGGCTCCACCATGGCTGTGTGGATACAAGCTCAGCAGCTCCAAGGAGAAGCCCTTCATCAGATGCAAG
CGTTATATGGCCAGCATTTTCCCATTGAGGTGCGGCATTATTTATCCCAGTGGATTGAAAGCCAAGCATG
GGACTCAGTAGATCTTGATAATCCACAGGAGAACATTAAGGCCACCCAGCTCCTGGAGGGCCTGGTGCAG
GAGCTGCAGAAGAAGGCAGAGCACCAGGTGGGGGAAGATGGGTTTTTACTGAAGATCAAGCTGGGGCACT
ATGCCACACAGCTCCAGAACACGTATGACCGCTGCCCCATGGAGCTGGTCCGCTGCATCCGCCATATATT
GTACAATGAACAGAGGTTGGTCCGAGAAGCCAACAATGGTAGCTCTCCAGCTGGAAGCCTTGCTGATGCC
ATGTCCCAGAAACACCTCCAGATCAACCAGACGTTTGAGGAGCTGCGACTGGTCACGCAGGACACAGAGA
ATGAGTTAAAAAAGCTGCAGCAGACTCAGGAGTACTTCATCATCCAGTACCAGGAGAGCCTGAGGATCCA
AGCTCAGTTTGGCCCGCTGGCCCAGCTGAGCCCCCAGGAGCGTCTGAGCCGGGAGACGGCCCTCCAGCAG
AAGCAGGTGTCTCTGGAGGCCTGGTTGCAGCGTGAGGCACAGACACTGCAGCAGTACCGCGTGGAGCTGG
CCGAGAAGCACCAGAAGACCCTGCAGCTGCTGCGGAAGCAGCAGACCATCATCCTGGATGACGAGCTGAT
CCAGTGGAAGCGGCGGCAGCAGCTGGCCGGGAACGGCGGGCCCCCCGAGGGCAGCCTGGACGTGCTACAG
TCCTGGTGTGAGAAGTTGGCCGAGATCATCTGGCAGAACCGGCAGCAGATCCGCAGGGCTGAGCACCTCT
GCCAGCAGCTGCCCATCCCCGGCCCAGTGGAGGAGATGCTGGCCGAGGTCAACGCCACCATCACGGACAT
TATCTCAGCCCTGGTGACCAGCACGTTCATCATTGAGAAGCAGCCTCCTCAGGTCCTGAAGACCCAGACC
AAGTTTGCAGCCACTGTGCGCCTGCTGGTGGGCGGGAAGCTGAACGTGCACATGAACCCCCCCCAGGTGA
AGGCCACCATCATCAGTGAGCAGCAGGCCAAGTCTCTGCTCAAGAACGAGAACACCCGCAATGATTACAG
TGGCGAGATCTTGAACAACTGCTGCGTCATGGAGTACCACCAAGCCACAGGCACCCTTAGTGCCCACTTC
AGGAATATGTCCCTGAAACGAATTAAGAGGTCAGACCGTCGTGGGGCAGAGTCGGTGACAGAAGAAAAAT
TTACAATCCTGTTTGAATCCCAGTTCAGTGTTGGTGGAAATGAGCTGGTTTTTCAAGTCAAGACCCTGTC
CCTGCCAGTGGTGGTGATCGTTCATGGCAGCCAGGACAACAATGCGACGGCCACTGTTCTCTGGGACAAT
GCTTTTGCAGAGCCTGGCAGGGTGCCATTTGCCGTGCCTGACAAAGTGCTGTGGCCACAGCTGTGTGAGG
CGCTCAACATGAAATTCAAGGCCGAAGTGCAGAGCAACCGGGGCCTGACCAAGGAGAACCTCGTGTTCCT
GGCGCAGAAACTGTTCAACAACAGCAGCAGCCACCTGGAGGACTACAGTGGCCTGTCTGTGTCCTGGTCC
CAGTTCAACAGGGAGAATTTACCAGGACGGAATTACACTTTCTGGCAATGGTTTGACGGTGTGATGGAAG
TGTTAAAAAAACATCTCAAGCCTCATTGGAATGATGGGGCCATTTTGGGGTTTGTAAACAAGCAACAGGC
CCATGACCTACTCATTAACAAGCCAGATGGGACCTTCCTCCTGAGATTCAGTGACTCAGAAATTGGCGGC
ATCACCATTGCTTGGAAGTTTGATTCTCAGGAAAGAATGTTTTGGAATCTGATGCCTTTTACCACCAGAG
ACTTCTCCATTCGGTCCCTAGCCGACCGCTTGGGAGACTTGAATTACCTTATCTACGTGTTTCCTGATCG
GCCAAAAGATGAAGTATACTCCAAATACTACACACCAGTTCCCTGCGAGTCTGCTACTGCTAAAGCTGTT
GATGGATACGTGAAGCCACAGATCAAGCAAGTGGTCCCTGAGTTTGTGAACGCATCTGCAGATGCCGGGG
GCGGCAGCGCCACGTACATGGACCAGGCCCCCTCCCCAGCTGTGTGTCCCCAGGCTCACTATAACATGTA
CCCACAGAACCCTGACTCAGTCCTTGACACCGATGGGGACTTCGATCTGGAGGACACAATGGACGTAGCG
CGGCGTGTGGAGGAGCTCCTGGGCCGGCCAATGGACAGTCAGTGGATCCCGCACGCACAATCGTTGGACC
CAGCTTTCTTGTACAAAGTGGTGACGTAAGCTAGGGGCCCGTTTAAACCCGCTGATCAGCCTCGACTGTG
CCTTCTAGTTGCCAGCCATCTGTTGTTTGCCCCTCCCCCGTGCCTTCCTTGACCCTGGAAGGTGCCACTC
CCACTGTCCTTTCCTAATAAAATGAGGAAATTGCATCGCATTGTCTGAGTAGGTGTCATTCTATTCTGGG
GGGTGGGGTGGGGCAGGACAGCAAGGGGGAGGATTGGGAAGACAATAGCAGGCATGCTGGGGATGCGGTG
GGCTCTATGGCTTCTGAGGCGGAAAGAACCAGCTGGGGCTCTAGGGGGTATCCCC
[124 nt withheld, positions 4676-4799]
C
[91 nt withheld, positions 4801-4891]
AGGGTGATGGTTCACGTACCTAGAAGTTCCTATTCCGAAGTTCCTATTCTCTAGAAAGTATAGGAACTTC
CTTGGCCAAAAAGCCTGAACTCACCGCGACGTCTGTCGAGAAGTTTCTGATCGAAAAGTTCGACAGCGTC
TCCGACCTGATGCAGCTCTCGGAGGGCGAAGAATCTCGTGCTTTCAGCTTCGATGTAGGAGGGCGTGGAT
ATGTCCTGCGGGTAAATAGCTGCGCCGATGGTTTCTACAAAGATCGTTATGTTTATCGGCACTTTGCATC
GGCCGCGCTCCCGATTCCGGAAGTGCTTGACATTGGGGAATTCAGCGAGAGCCTGACCTATTGCATCTCC
CGCCGTGCACAGGGTGTCACGTTGCAAGACCTGCCTGAAACCGAACTGCCCGCTGTTCTGCAGCCGGTCG
CGGAGGCCATGGATGCGATCGCTGCGGCCGATCTTAGCCAGACGAGCGGGTTCGGCCCATTCGGACCGCA
AGGAATCGGTCAATACACTACATGGCGTGATTTCATATGCGCGATTGCTGATCCCCATGTGTATCACTGG
CAAACTGTGATGGACGACACCGTCAGTGCGTCCGTCGCGCAGGCTCTCGATGAGCTGATGCTTTGGGCCG
AGGACTGCCCCGAAGTCCGGCACCTCGTGCACGCGGATTTCGGCTCCAACAATGTCCTGACGGACAATGG
CCGCATAACAGCGGTCATTGACTGGAGCGAGGCGATGTTCGGGGATTCCCAATACGAGGTCGCCAACATC
TTCTTCTGGAGGCCGTGGTTGGCTTGTATGGAGCAGCAGACGCGCTACTTCGAGCGGAGGCATCCGGAGC
TTGCAGGATCGCCGCGGCTCCGGGCGTATATGCTCCGCATTGGTCTTGACCAACTCTATCAGAGCTTGGT
TGACGGCAATTTCGATGATGCAGCTTGGGCGCAGGGTCGATGCGACGCAATCGTCCGATCCGGAGCCGGG
ACTGTCGGGCGTACACAAATCGCCCGCAGAAGCGCGGCCGTCTGGACCGATGGCTGTGTAGAAGTACTCG
CCGATAGTGGAAACCGACGCCCCAGCACTCGTCCGAGGGCAAAGGAATAGCACGTACTACGAGATTTCGA
TTCCACCGCCGCCTTCTATGAAAGGTTGGGCTTCGGAATCGTTTTCCGGGACGCCGGCTGGATGATCCTC
CAGCGCGGGGATCTCATGCTGGAGTTCTTCGCCCACCCCAACTTGTTTATTGCAGCTTATAATGGTTACA
AATAAAGCAATAGCATCACAAATTTCACAAATAAAGCATTTTTTTCACTGCATTCTAGTTGTGGTTTGTC
CAAACTCATCAATGTATCTTATCATGTCTGTATACCGTCGACCTCTAGCTAGAGCTTGGCGTAATCATGG
TCATAGCTGTTTCCTGTGTGAAATTGTTATCCGCTCACAATTCCACACAACATACGAGCCGGAAGCATAA
AGTGTAAAGCCTGGGGTGCCTAATGAGTGAGCTAACTCACATTAATTGCGTTGCGCTCACTGCCCGCTTT
CCAGTCGGGAAACCTGTCGTGCCAGCTGCATTAATGAATCGGCCAACGCGCGGGGAGAGGCGGTTTGCGT
ATTGGGCGCTCTTCCGCTTCCTCGCTCACTGACTCGCTGCGCTCGGTCGTTCGGCTGCGGCGAGCGGTAT
CAGCTCACTCAAAGGCGGTAATACGGTTATCCACAGAATCAGGGGATAACGCAGGAAAGAACATGTGAGC
AAAAGGCCAGCAAAAGGCCAGGAACCGTAAAAAGGCCGCGTTGCTGGCGTTTTTCCATAGGCTCCGCCCC
CCTGACGAGCATCACAAAAATCGACGCTCAAGTCAGAGGTGGCGAAACCCGACAGGACTATAAAGATACC
AGGCGTTTCCCCCTGGAAGCTCCCTCGTGCGCTCTCCTGTTCCGACCCTGCCGCTTACCGGATACCTGTC
CGCCTTTCTCCCTTCGGGAAGCGTGGCGCTTTCTCATAGCTCACGCTGTAGGTATCTCAGTTCGGTGTAG
GTCGTTCGCTCCAAGCTGGGCTGTGTGCACGAACCCCCCGTTCAGCCCGACCGCTGCGCCTTATCCGGTA
ACTATCGTCTTGAGTCCAACCCGGTAAGACACGACTTATCGCCACTGGCAGCAGCCACTGGTAACAGGAT
TAGCAGAGCGAGGTATGTAGGCGGTGCTACAGAGTTCTTGAAGTGGTGGCCTAACTACGGCTACACTAGA
AGAACAGTATTTGGTATCTGCGCTCTGCTGAAGCCAGTTACCTTCGGAAAAAGAGTTGGTAGCTCTTGAT
CCGGCAAACAAACCACCGCTGGTAGCGGTGGTTTTTTTGTTTGCAAGCAGCAGATTACGCGCAGAAAAAA
AGGATCTCAAGAAGATCCTTTGATCTTTTCTACGGGGTCTGACGCTCAGTGGAACGAAAACTCACGTTAA
GGGATTTTGGTCATGAGATTATCAAAAAGGATCTTCACCTAGATCCTTTTAAATTAAAAATGAAGTTTTA
AATCAATCTAAAGTATATATGAGTAAACTTGGTCTGACAGTTACCAATGCTTAATCAGTGAGGCACCTAT
CTCAGCGATCTGTCTATTTCGTTCATCCATAGTTGCCTGACTCCCCGTCGTGTAGATAACTACGATACGG
GAGGGCTTACCATCTGGCCCCAGTGCTGCAATGATACCGCGAGACCCACGCTCACCGGCTCCAGATTTAT
CAGCAATAAACCAGCCAGCCGGAAGGGCCGAGCGCAGAAGTGGTCCTGCAACTTTATCCGCCTCCATCCA
GTCTATTAATTGTTGCCGGGAAGCTAGAGTAAGTAGTTCGCCAGTTAATAGTTTGCGCAACGTTGTTGCC
ATTGCTACAGGCATCGTGGTGTCACGCTCGTCGTTTGGTATGGCTTCATTCAGCTCCGGTTCCCAACGAT
CAAGGCGAGTTACATGATCCCCCATGTTGTGCAAAAAAGCGGTTAGCTCCTTCGGTCCTCCGATCGTTGT
CAGAAGTAAGTTGGCCGCAGTGTTATCACTCATGGTTATGGCAGCACTGCATAATTCTCTTACTGTCATG
CCATCCGTAAGATGCTTTTCTGTGACTGGTGAGTACTCAACCAAGTCATTCTGAGAATAGTGTATGCGGC
GACCGAGTTGCTCTTGCCCGGCGTCAATACGGGATAATACCGCGCCACATAGCAGAACTTTAAAAGTGCT
CATCATTGGAAAACGTTCTTCGGGGCGAAAACTCTCAAGGATCTTACCGCTGTTGAGATCCAGTTCGATG
TAACCCACTCGTGCACCCAACTGATCTTCAGCATCTTTTACTTTCACCAGCGTTTCTGGGTGAGCAAAAA
CAGGAAGGCAAAATGCCGCAAAAAAGGGAATAAGGGCGACACGGAAATGTTGAATACTCATACTCTTCCT
TTTTCAATATTATTGAAGCATTTATCAGGGTTATTGTCTCATGAGCGGATACATATTTGAATGTATTTAG
AAAAATAAACAAATAGGGGTTCCGCGCACATTTCCCCGAAAAGTGCCACCTGACGTCGACGGATCGGGAG
ATCTCCCGATCCCCTATGGTGCACTCTCAGTACAATCTGCTCTGATGCCGCATAGTTAAGCCAGTATCTG
CTCCCTGCTTGTGTGTTGGAGGTCGCTGAGTAGTGCGCGAGCAAAATTTAAGCTACAACAAGGCAAGGCT
TGACCGACAATTGCATGAAGAATCTGCTTAGGGTTAGGCGTTTTGCGCTGCTTCGCGATGTACGGGCCAG
ATATACGCGTT
Features (pLannotate 1.2.2; 27 found; start..end, strand, type, name):
      1..380     +  enhancer       CMV enhancer: human cytomegalovirus immediate early enhancer
    381..584     +  promoter       CMV promoter: human cytomegalovirus (CMV) immediate early promoter
    586..605     +  promoter       PLtetO-1 promoter (fragment): modified phage lambda PL promoter with tet operator sites (Lutz and Bujard, 1997)
    607..626     +  promoter       PLtetO-1 promoter (fragment): modified phage lambda PL promoter with tet operator sites (Lutz and Bujard, 1997)
    634..667     +  promoter       TRE3GV promoter (fragment): 3rd-generation Tet-responsive promoter that can be activated by binding of Tet-On® 3G, optimized for retroviral and lentiviral vectors
    827..1789    +  CDS            birA: BIRA_ECOLI - Also known as bioR, dhbB. Experimental evidence at protein level: Swiss-Prot protein existence level 1. Acts both as a biotin--[acetyl-CoA-carboxylase] ligase and a biotin-operon repressor. In the presence of ATP, BirA activates biotin to form the BirA-biotinyl-5'-adenylate (BirA-bio-5'-AMP or holoBirA) complex. HoloBirA can either transfer the biotinyl moiety to the biotin carboxyl carrier protein (BCCP) subunit of acetyl-CoA carboxylase, or bind to the biotin operator site and inhibit transcription of the operon. From Escherichia coli (strain K12).
   1790..1815    +  CDS            3xHA (fragment): three tandem HA epitope tags
   1847..1866    +  CDS            Strep-Tag II (fragment): peptide that binds Strep-Tactin®, an engineered form of streptavidin
   1907..1929    +  CDS            Strep-Tag II (fragment): peptide that binds Strep-Tactin®, an engineered form of streptavidin
   1943..1967    +  protein_bind   attB1: mutant version of attB; recombination site for the Gateway® BP reaction BP Clonase™
   1973..4333    +  CDS            STAT5B: STA5B_HUMAN - Experimental evidence at protein level: Swiss-Prot protein existence level 1. Carries out a dual function: signal transduction and activation of transcription. Mediates cellular responses to the cytokine KITLG/SCF and other growth factors. Binds to the GAS element and activates PRL-induced transcription. Positively regulates hematopoietic/erythroid differentiation. From Homo sapiens (Human).
   4338..4362    -  protein_bind   attB2: mutant version of attB; recombination site for the Gateway® BP reaction BP Clonase™
   4406..4630    +  polyA_signal   bGH poly(A) signal: bovine growth hormone polyadenylation signal
   4634..4655    +  promoter       SV40 promoter (fragment): SV40 enhancer and early promoter
   4676..4909    +  rep_origin     f1 ori (fragment) (sequence partly withheld): f1 bacteriophage origin of replication; arrow indicates direction of (+) strand synthesis
   4914..4961    +  protein_bind   FRT: FLP-mediated recombination occurs in the 8-bp core sequence TCTAGAAA (Turan and Bode, 2011). FLP recombinase from the Saccharomyces cerevisiae 2μ plasmid
   4969..5991    +  CDS            HygR: aminoglycoside phosphotransferase from E. coli; aph(4)-Ia; confers resistance to hygromycin
   6001..6126    +  CDS            ble (fragment): BLE_KLEPN - Experimental evidence at protein level: Swiss-Prot protein existence level 1. Binding protein with a strong affinity to the bleomycin family of antibiotics. Binds to CL990; an antimitotic-antibiotic compound. From Klebsiella pneumoniae.
   6121..6242    +  polyA_signal   SV40 poly(A) signal: SV40 polyadenylation signal
   6315..6331    -  protein_bind   lac operator: The lac repressor binds to the lac operator to inhibit transcription in E. coli. This inhibition can be relieved by adding lactose or isopropyl-β-D-thiogalactopyranoside (IPTG). lac repressor encoded by lacI
   6339..6369    -  promoter       lac promoter: promoter for the E. coli lac operon
   6384..6405    -  protein_bind   CAP binding site: CAP binding activates transcription in the presence of cAMP. E. coli catabolite activator protein
   6418..6510    -  CDS            lacI (fragment): lac repressor; lacI; The lac repressor binds to the lac operator to inhibit transcription in E. coli. This inhibition can be relieved by adding lactose or isopropyl-β-D-thiogalactopyranoside (IPTG).
   6693..7281    -  rep_origin     ori: high-copy-number ColE1/pMB1/pBR322/pUC origin of replication
   7452..8312    -  CDS            AmpR: β-lactamase; bla; confers resistance to ampicillin, carbenicillin, and related antibiotics
   8313..8417    -  promoter       AmpR promoter: bla
   8476..8528    -  misc_feature   bom (fragment): basis of mobility region from pBR322
