[The description below was written by a language model from this plasmid's Addgene catalogue record and pLannotate feature annotations shown in this document.]
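Description:
MAC_N_STA5B is a mammalian expression plasmid built on the MAC-tag-N backbone, carrying the full-length, unmutated human STAT5B coding sequence (listed as STA5B) inserted by Gateway cloning. In bacteria it is maintained through a high-copy ColE1/pUC-type origin and an ampicillin resistance gene. A fragment of the f1 origin and remnants of lac regulatory sequence are also annotated in the backbone.

Expression is driven by the CMV immediate early enhancer and promoter. This is followed by short matches to tet operator-containing promoters, suggesting a tetracycline-regulatable CMV/TetO arrangement, although the catalogue fields do not say this explicitly. The reading frame begins with the N-terminal MAC tag, annotated here as an E. coli birA-derived biotin ligase followed by an HA epitope and two Strep-Tag II copies. It then continues through attB1 into STAT5B, with attB2 and the bovine growth hormone polyadenylation signal downstream. This tag combines an affinity handle for Strep-Tactin purification, an epitope for detection, and a biotin ligase module for labelling nearby proteins. One construct can therefore support both affinity purification and proximity-biotinylation analysis of interaction partners.

Downstream lies an FRT site placed directly before a hygromycin resistance gene that has no complete promoter annotated upstream, followed by an SV40 polyadenylation signal. This layout is typical of vectors designed for FLP-mediated integration into a genomic FRT landing site, where insertion activates hygromycin resistance and yields isogenic stable lines. The plasmid comes from a study mapping protein interaction networks of human transcription factors, which fits its use for expressing tagged STAT5B as bait in mammalian cells.
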