Addgene plasmid #167800: MAC_N_STA5B
Purpose: Expresses STA5B in mammalian cells
Depositing lab: Markku Varjosalo. Depositing organization: University of Helsinki. Publication: Human transcription factor protein interaction networks. Goos H, Kinnunen M, Salokas K, Tan Z, Liu X, Yadav L, Zhang Q, Wei GH, Varjosalo M. Nat Commun. 2022 Feb 9;13(1):766. doi: 10.1038/s41467-022-28341-5. PubMed 35140242.
Backbone
  Vector backbone: MAC-tag-N (#108078)
  Vector type: Mammalian Expression
  Selectable markers: Hygromycin
Growth in bacteria
  Bacterial resistance: Ampicillin, 100 μg/mL
  Growth temperature: 37°C
  Growth strain: DH5alpha
  Copy number: High Copy
Gene/Insert
  Gene/Insert name: STA5B (alt names: Uniprot P51692; ENSG00000173757)
  Species: H. sapiens (human)
  Mutation: no mutations
  Entrez Gene: STAT5B (a.k.a. GHISID2, STAT5)
  Tag / fusion protein: MAC (N terminal on backbone)
  Cloning method: Gateway Cloning
Terms and licenses: Academic/Nonprofit Terms; Industry Terms: Not Available to Industry
How to cite: MAC_N_STA5B was a gift from Markku Varjosalo (Addgene plasmid # 167800 ; http://n2t.net/addgene:167800 ; RRID:Addgene_167800)
